>Addgene plasmid #117664 | pPICZ-pre-pro-alphaf-Btl2 | addgene full sequence | sequence record 234593 | Addgene NGS Result
AGATCTAACATCCAAAGACGAAAGGTTGAATGAAACCTTTTTGCCATCCGACATCCACAGGTCCATTCTC
ACACATAAGTGCCAAACGCAACAGGAGGGGATACACTAGCAGCAGACCGTTGCAAACGCAGGACCTCCAC
TCCTCTTCTCCTCAACACCCACTTTTGCCATCGAAAAACCAGCCCAGTTATTGGGCTTGATTGGAGCTCG
CTCATTCCAATTCCTTCTATTAGGCTACTAACACCATGACTTTATTAGCCTGTCTATCCTGGCCCCCCTG
GCGAGGTTCATGTTTGTTTATTTCCGAATGCAACAAGCTCCGCATTACACCCGAACATCACTCCAGATGA
GGGCTTTCTGAGTGTGGGGTCAAATAGTTTCATGTTCCCCAAATGGCCCAAAACTGACAGTTTAAACGCT
GTCTTGGAACCTAATATGACAAAAGCGTGATCTCATCCAAGATGAACTAAGTTTGGTTCGTTGAAATGCT
AACGGCCAGTTGGTCAAAAAGAAACTTCCAAAAGTCGGCATACCGTTTGTCTTGTTTGGTATTGATTGAC
GAATGCTCAAAAATAATCTCATTAATGCTTAGCGCAGTCTCTCTATCGCTTCTGAACCCCGGTGCACCTG
TGCCGAAACGCAAATGGGGAAACACCCGCTTTTTGGATGATTATGCATTGTCTCCACATTGTATGCTTCC
AAGATTCTGGTGGGAATACTGCTGATAGCCTAACGTTCATGATCAAAATTTAACTGTTCTAACCCCTACT
TGACAGCAATATATAAACAGAAGGAAGCTGCCCTGTCTTAAACCTTTTTTTTTATCATCATTATTAGCTT
ACTTTCATAATTGCGACTGGTTCCAATTGACAAGCTTTTGATTTTAACGACTTTTAACGACAACTTGAGA
AGATCAAAAAACAACTAATTATTCGAAACGATGAGATTTCCTTCAATTTTTACTGCAGTTTTATTCGCAG
CATCCTCCGCATTAGCTGCTCCAGTCAACACTACAACAGAAGATGAAACGGCACAAATTCCGGCTGAAGC
TGTCATCGGTTACTTAGATTTAGAAGGGGATTTCGATGTTGCTGTTTTGCCATTTTCCAACAGCACAAAT
AACGGGTTATTGTTTATAAATACTACTATTGCCAGCATTGCTGCTAAAGAAGAAGGGGTATCTTTGGATA
AAAGAGAGGCTGAAGCTGCTTCTCCAAGAGCTAATGATGCTCCTATTGTTTTGTTGCATGGTTTTACTGG
TTGGGGTAGAGAAGAGATGTTGGGTTTCAAATATTGGGGTGGTGTTAGAGGAGATATTGAACAATGGTTG
AACGATAATGGTTACAGAACTTATACTTTGGCTGTTGGTCCATTGTCTTCTAACTGGGATAGAGCTTGTG
AGGCTTACGCTCAATTGGTTGGTGGTACTGTTGATTATGGTGCTGCTCACGCTGCTAAGCATGGTCACGC
TAGATTTGGTAGAACTTATCCAGGTTTGTTGCCTGAATTGAAAAGAGGTGGTAGAGTTCATATTATTGCT
CACTCTCAAGGTGGTCAAACTGCTAGAATGTTGGTTTCTTTGTTGGAAAATGGTTCTCAAGAAGAGAGAG
AGTACGCTAAGGCTCATAACGTTTCTTTGTCTCCATTGTTTGAGGGTGGTCATCACTTCGTTTTGTCTGT
TACTACTATTGCTACTCCTCACGATGGTACTACTTTGGTTAACATGGTTGATTTCACTGATAGATTTTTC
GATTTGCAAAAGGCTGTTTTGAAAGCTGCTGCTGTTGCTTCTAACGTTCCTTACACTTCTCAAGTTTACG
ATTTCAAGTTGGATCAATGGGGTTTGAGAAGACAACCTGGTGAATCTTTTGATCATTACTTCGAGAGATT
GAAAAGATCCCCTGTTTGGACTTCTACTGATACTGCTAGATATGATTTGTCTATTCCAGGTGCTGAAAAG
TTGAATCAATGGGTTCAGGCTTCTCCTAACACTTACTATTTGTCTTTCTCTACTGAAAGAACTCACAGAG
GTGCTTTGACTGGTAATTACTATCCAGAGTTGGGTATGAACGCTTTTTCTGCTGTTGTTTGTGCTCCTTT
CTTGGGTTCTTACAGAAATGAGGCTTTGGGTATTGATGATAGATGGTTGGAGAACGATGGTATTGTTAAT
ACTGTTTCTATGAACGGTCCAAAAAGAGGTTCTTCTGATAGAATTGTTCCTTATGATGGTACTTTGAAGA
AAGGTGTTTGGAATGATATGGGTACTTGTAACGTTGATCATTTGGAAGTTATTGGTGTTGATCCAAACCC
TTCTTTTGATATTAGAGCTTTCTACTTGAGATTGGCTGAGCAATTGGCTTCTTTGAGACCACATCACCAT
CACCATCACTAATCAAGAGGATGTCAGAATGCCATTTGCCTGAGAGATGCAGGCTTCATTTTTGATACTT
TTTTATTTGTAACCTATATAGTATAGGATTTTTTTTGTCATTTTGTTTCTTCTCGTACGAGCTTGCTCCT
GATCAGCCTATCTCGCAGCTGATGAATATCTTGTGGTAGGGGTTTGGGAAAATCATTCGAGTTTGATGTT
TTTCTTGGTATTTCCCACTCCTCTTCAGAGTACAGAAGATTAAGTGAGACCTTCGTTTGTGCGGATCCCC
CACACACCATAGCTTCAAAATGTTTCTACTCCTTTTTTACTCTTCCAGATTTTCTCGGACTCCGCGCATC
GCCGTACCACTTCAAAACACCCAAGCACAGCATACTAAATTTCCCCTCTTTCTTCCTCTAGGGTGTCGTT
AATTACCCGTACTAAAGGTTTGGAAAAGAAAAAAGAGACCGCCTCGTTTCTTTTTCTTCGTCGAAAAAGG
CAATAAAAATTTTTATCACGTTTCTTTTTCTTGAAAATTTTTTTTTTTGATTTTTTTCTCTTTCGATGAC
CTCCCATTGATATTTAAGTTAATAAACGGTCTTCAATTTCTCAAGTTTCAGTTTCATTTTTCTTGTTCTA
TTACAACTTTTTTTACTTCTTGCTCATTAGAAAGAAAGCATAGCAATCTAATCTAAGGGCGGTGTTGACA
ATTAATCATCGGCATAGTATATCGGCATAGTATAATACGACAAGGTGAGGAACTAAACCATGGCCAAGTT
GACCAGTGCCGTTCCGGTGCTCACCGCGCGCGACGTCGCCGGAGCGGTCGAGTTCTGGACCGACCGGCTC
GGGTTCTCCCGGGACTTCGTGGAGGACGACTTCGCCGGTGTGGTCCGGGACGACGTGACCCTGTTCATCA
GCGCGGTCCAGGACCAGGTGGTGCCGGACAACACCCTGGCCTGGGTGTGGGTGCGCGGCCTGGACGAGCT
GTACGCCGAGTGGTCGGAGGTCGTGTCCACGAACTTCCGGGACGCCTCCGGGCCGGCCATGACCGAGATC
GGCGAGCAGCCGTGGGGGCGGGAGTTCGCCCTGCGCGACCCGGCCGGCAACTGCGTGCACTTCGTGGCCG
AGGAGCAGGACTGACACGTCCGACGCGGCCCGACGGGTCCGAGGCCTCGGAGATCCGTCCCCCTTTTCCT
TTGTCGATATCATGTAATTAGTTATGTCACGCTTACATTCACGCCCTCCCCCCACATCCGCTCTAACCGA
AAAGGAAGGAGTTAGACAACCTGAAGTCTAGGTCCCTATTTATTTTTTTATAGTTATGTTAGTATTAAGA
ACGTTATTTATATTTCAAATTTTTCTTTTTTTTCTGTACAGACGCGTGTACGCATGTAACATTATACTGA
AAACCTTGCTTGAGAAGGTTTTGGGACGCTCGAAGGCTTTAATTTGCAAGCTGGAGACCAACATGTGAGC
AAAAGGCCAGCAAAAGGCCAGGAACCGTAAAAAGGCCGCGTTGCTGGCGTTTTTCCATAGGCTCCGCCCC
CCTGACGAGCATCACAAAAATCGACGCTCAAGTCAGAGGTGGCGAAACCCGACAGGACTATAAAGATACC
AGGCGTTTCCCCCTGGAAGCTCCCTCGTGCGCTCTCCTGTTCCGACCCTGCCGCTTACCGGATACCTGTC
CGCCTTTCTCCCTTCGGGAAGCGTGGCGCTTTCTCATAGCTCACGCTGTAGGTATCTCAGTTCGGTGTAG
GTCGTTCGCTCCAAGCTGGGCTGTGTGCACGAACCCCCCGTTCAGCCCGACCGCTGCGCCTTATCCGGTA
ACTATCGTCTTGAGTCCAACCCGGTAAGACACGACTTATCGCCACTGGCAGCAGCCACTGGTAACAGGAT
TAGCAGAGCGAGGTATGTAGGCGGTGCTACAGAGTTCTTGAAGTGGTGGCCTAACTACGGCTACACTAGA
AGAACAGTATTTGGTATCTGCGCTCTGCTGAAGCCAGTTACCTTCGGAAAAAGAGTTGGTAGCTCTTGAT
CCGGCAAACAAACCACCGCTGGTAGCGGTGGTTTTTTTGTTTGCAAGCAGCAGATTACGCGCAGAAAAAA
AGGATCTCAAGAAGATCCTTTGATCTTTTCTACGGGGTCTGACGCTCAGTGGAACGAAAACTCACGTTAA
GGGATTTTGGTCATGAGATC
Features (pLannotate 1.2.2; 10 found; start..end, strand, type, name):
      2..940     +  promoter       AOX1 promoter: Pichia pastoris AOX1; inducible promoter, regulated by methanol
    941..1207    +  CDS            α-factor secretion signal: N-terminal secretion signal from S. cerevisiae alpha-factor; MFα1; Cleavage by the Kex2 protease occurs after the dibasic KR sequence. The EA dipeptides are then removed by dipeptidyl aminopeptidase A.
   1175..2371    +  CDS            LIP_BACSP: Experimental evidence at protein level: Swiss-Prot protein existence level 1. Triacylglycerol hydrolase that shows hydrolysis preference towards some of the natural oils such as olive, sunflower and corn oils. From Bacillus sp.
   2372..2389    +  CDS            7xHis (fragment): 6xHis affinity tag
   2393..2639    +  terminator     AOX1 terminator: Pichia pastoris AOX1; transcription terminator for AOX1
   2660..3067    +  promoter       TEF1 promoter: S. cerevisiae TEF1; promoter for EF-1α
   3074..3121    +  promoter       EM7 promoter: synthetic bacterial promoter&nbsp
   3140..3514    +  CDS            BleoR: antibiotic-binding protein; Sh ble from Streptoalloteichus hindustanus; confers resistance to bleomycin, phleomycin, and Zeocin™
   3580..3827    +  terminator     CYC1 terminator: S. cerevisiae CYC1; transcription terminator for CYC1
   3902..4490    -  rep_origin     ori: high-copy-number ColE1/pMB1/pBR322/pUC origin of replication
