[The description below was written by a language model from this plasmid's Addgene catalogue record and pLannotate feature annotations shown in this document.]
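Description:
pPICZ-pre-pro-alphaf-Btl2 is a 4,570 nt yeast expression plasmid built on the pPICZalpha backbone for secreted protein production in Pichia pastoris. It has no yeast replication origin. The depositor describes it as an integration plasmid targeted to the AOX1 promoter locus, so stable expression depends on recombination into the host genome. In E. coli it is propagated through a high-copy ColE1/pUC-type origin. Selection in both hosts relies on a single Sh ble (BleoR) gene conferring Zeocin resistance. This gene sits behind tandem promoters, the S. cerevisiae TEF1 promoter for yeast and the synthetic EM7 promoter for bacteria, and is followed by the CYC1 terminator.

The expression cassette is driven by the methanol-inducible AOX1 promoter and closed by the AOX1 terminator. It encodes the native pre-pro secretion signal of S. cerevisiae mating alpha-factor fused in frame to the lipase Btl2. The feature table matches Btl2 to a Bacillus triacylglycerol hydrolase, and a C-terminal polyhistidine tag follows it for detection or affinity purification. The pre region directs the fusion into the secretory pathway. The pro region is removed by Kex2 cleavage after the dibasic KR site, after which dipeptidyl aminopeptidase A trims the EA dipeptides to release the mature protein. The record notes that this signal variant carries leucine at position 42. The insert was assembled by Gibson cloning.

The stated purpose is to study the secretion efficiency of Btl2. The associated work concerns improving secretion signals for model proteins in P. pastoris, but the record does not specify this plasmid's role in those comparisons.
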