Addgene plasmid #117664: pPICZ-pre-pro-alphaf-Btl2
Purpose: Study secretion efficiency of Btl2
Depositing lab: Pau Ferrer & Benjamin Glick. Depositing organization: University of Chicago. Publication: An improved secretion signal enhances the secretion of model proteins from Pichia pastoris. Barrero JJ, Casler JC, Valero F, Ferrer P, Glick BS. Microb Cell Fact. 2018 Oct 12;17(1):161. doi: 10.1186/s12934-018-1009-5. PubMed 30314480.
Backbone
  Vector backbone: pPICZalpha
  Vector type: Yeast Expression
Growth in bacteria
  Bacterial resistance: Bleocin (Zeocin), 50 μg/mL
  Growth temperature: 37°C
  Growth strain: DH5alpha
  Copy number: Unknown
Gene/Insert
  Gene/Insert name: pre-pro-alphaf-Btl2
  Mutation: This plasmid encodes the lipase Btl2 together with the native mating alpha factor secretion signal from Saccharomyces cerevisiae. This secretion signal variant has Leucine at position 42.
  Promoter: pAOX1
  Cloning method: Gibson Cloning
Terms and licenses: Academic/Nonprofit Terms; Industry Terms: Not Available to Industry
Depositor comments: Integration plasmid in the pAOX1 locus.
How to cite: pPICZ-pre-pro-alphaf-Btl2 was a gift from Pau Ferrer & Benjamin Glick (Addgene plasmid # 117664 ; http://n2t.net/addgene:117664 ; RRID:Addgene_117664)
